Addgene plasmid #103701: LSB-hsa-miR-6503-3p
Purpose: Used to sense miRNA activity using fluorescence based tools. hsa-miR-6503-3p target in 3' UTR of of mKate. miRNA activity can be measured by the repression of mKate2 relative to EBFP2 fluorescent proteins . Plasmid is inherently unstable; please see Depositor Comments
Depositing lab: Ron Weiss. Depositing organization: Massachusetts Institute of Technology. Publication: A mixed antagonistic/synergistic miRNA repression model enables accurate predictions of multi-input miRNA sensor activity. Gam JJ, Babb J, Weiss R. Nat Commun. 2018 Jun 22;9(1):2430. doi: 10.1038/s41467-018-04575-0. PubMed 29934631.
Backbone
  Vector backbone: Low Sensor Backbone (LSB)
  Vector type: Mammalian Expression, Synthetic Biology
Growth in bacteria
  Bacterial resistance: Ampicillin and Kanamycin, 100 & 50 μg/mL
  Growth temperature: 30°C
  Growth strain: NEB Stable
  Copy number: High Copy
Gene/Insert
  Gene/Insert name: hsa-miR-6503-3p target
  Species: H. sapiens (human)
  Entrez Gene: MIR6503 (a.k.a. hsa-mir-6503)
  Promoter: EF-1a
  Cloning method: Gibson Cloning
Terms and licenses: Academic/Nonprofit Terms; Industry Terms: Not Available to Industry
Depositor comments: Please note that this plasmid is inherently unstable due to a repeating poly A element. We recommend performing a diagnostic digest on multiple colonies upon receipt. The depositors would like to note the presence of several discrepancies between the depositor sequence and physical plasmid sequence. In particular, the sequences upstream and downstream of the puromycin coding region have 10 bp insertions which do not affect the ability to perform puromycin selection. The sequences for those regions within the physical plasmids are as follows: Upstream of Puro: GAATTCGACCGCCTGTCTCAAGGTGCCACC; Downstream of Puro: GCTTTGAGACTACGCGTGAATTCACTCCTC. Please contact if you are interested in this plasmid prior to placing an order.
How to cite: LSB-hsa-miR-6503-3p was a gift from Ron Weiss (Addgene plasmid # 103701 ; http://n2t.net/addgene:103701 ; RRID:Addgene_103701)
