[The description below was written by a language model from this plasmid's Addgene catalogue record and pLannotate feature annotations shown in this document.]
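Description:
LSB-hsa-miR-6503-3p is an 11 kb mammalian expression plasmid built on the Low Sensor Backbone (LSB), a synthetic-biology chassis for reading out microRNA activity by two-colour fluorescence. It replicates in E. coli from a high-copy ColE1/pUC-type origin and carries both a β-lactamase gene and an aph(3')-Ia kanamycin resistance gene, so it is selected on ampicillin and kanamycin together. A puromycin N-acetyltransferase coding sequence followed by a rabbit β-globin polyadenylation signal is also present for selection in mammalian cells. The feature table does not annotate a promoter for it.

The payload consists of two parallel transcription units, each driven by the human EF-1α core promoter with its intron A and terminated by a rabbit β-globin 3' region and poly(A) signal. One unit expresses the red fluorescent protein mKate2 and the other the blue fluorescent protein EBFP2. The attB4, attB1 and attB2 sites flanking the promoters and coding sequences are scars of Gateway-style modular assembly. According to the catalogue entry, a target site for human miR-6503-3p was inserted by Gibson cloning into the 3' UTR of the mKate2 transcript. This site is not separately annotated in the feature table, but presumably lies between the mKate2 coding sequence and its poly(A) signal. In cells where miR-6503-3p is active, the mKate2 mRNA is repressed while EBFP2 is unaffected. EBFP2 thus serves as an internal control for plasmid dose and expression, and the mKate2-to-EBFP2 ratio reports miRNA activity.

The depositor warns that the repeated poly(A) elements make the plasmid inherently unstable through recombination. The depositor also notes small insertions flanking the puromycin coding region in the physical plasmid relative to the deposited sequence, which are stated not to impair puromycin selection.
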