Features (pLannotate 1.2.2; 28 found; start..end, strand, type, name):
     87..675     -  rep_origin     ori: high-copy-number ColE1/pMB1/pBR322/pUC origin of replication
    846..1706    -  CDS            AmpR: β-lactamase; bla; confers resistance to ampicillin, carbenicillin, and related antibiotics
   1707..1778    -  promoter       AmpR promoter: bla
   1857..2456    +  CDS            PuroR: puromycin N-acetyltransferase; pac from Streptomyces alboniger; confers resistance to puromycin
   2461..2541    +  CDS            HBB (fragment): HBB_PONPY - Experimental evidence at transcript level: Swiss-Prot protein existence level 2. Involved in oxygen transport from the lung to the various peripheral tissues. From Pongo pygmaeus (Bornean orangutan).
   2612..2667    +  polyA_signal   β-globin poly(A) signal: rabbit β-globin polyadenylation signal (Gil and Proudfoot, 1987)
   3646..3666    +  protein_bind   attB4: mutant version of attB; core recombination site for the Gateway® BP reaction BP Clonase™
   3734..3945    +  promoter       EF-1α core promoter: core promoter for human elongation factor EF-1α
   3946..4884    +  intron         EF-1α intron A: intron upstream of the start codon of human EF-1α
   4911..4931    +  protein_bind   attB1: mutant version of attB; core recombination site for the Gateway® BP reaction BP Clonase™
   4951..5646    +  CDS            mKate2: mKate2 is a basic (constitutively fluorescent) red fluorescent protein published in 2009, derived from Entacmaea quadricolor. It is reported to be a rapidly-maturing monomer with moderate acid sensitivity.
   5666..5690    -  protein_bind   attB2: mutant version of attB; recombination site for the Gateway® BP reaction BP Clonase™
   5830..5904    +  CDS            HBB (fragment): HBB_PONPY - Experimental evidence at transcript level: Swiss-Prot protein existence level 2. Involved in oxygen transport from the lung to the various peripheral tissues. From Pongo pygmaeus (Bornean orangutan).
   5975..6030    +  polyA_signal   β-globin poly(A) signal: rabbit β-globin polyadenylation signal (Gil and Proudfoot, 1987)
   6414..6439    +  misc_feature   SA: splice acceptor site
   7111..7131    +  protein_bind   attB4: mutant version of attB; core recombination site for the Gateway® BP reaction BP Clonase™
   7199..7410    +  promoter       EF-1α core promoter: core promoter for human elongation factor EF-1α
   7411..8349    +  intron         EF-1α intron A: intron upstream of the start codon of human EF-1α
   8376..8396    +  protein_bind   attB1: mutant version of attB; core recombination site for the Gateway® BP reaction BP Clonase™
   8407..9123    +  CDS            EBFP2: EBFP2 is a basic (constitutively fluorescent) blue fluorescent protein published in 2007, derived from Aequorea victoria. It is reported to be a rapidly-maturing monomer with moderate acid sensitivity.
   9131..9155    -  protein_bind   attB2: mutant version of attB; recombination site for the Gateway® BP reaction BP Clonase™
   9159..9239    +  CDS            HBB (fragment): HBB_PONPY - Experimental evidence at transcript level: Swiss-Prot protein existence level 2. Involved in oxygen transport from the lung to the various peripheral tissues. From Pongo pygmaeus (Bornean orangutan).
   9310..9365    +  polyA_signal   β-globin poly(A) signal: rabbit β-globin polyadenylation signal (Gil and Proudfoot, 1987)
   9748..9770    -  protein_bind   lac operator (fragment): The lac repressor binds to the lac operator to inhibit transcription in E. coli. This inhibition can be relieved by adding lactose or isopropyl-β-D-thiogalactopyranoside (IPTG). lac repressor encoded by lacI
   9774..9804    -  promoter       lac promoter: promoter for the E. coli lac operon
   9819..9840    -  protein_bind   CAP binding site: CAP binding activates transcription in the presence of cAMP. E. coli catabolite activator protein
   9853..9892    -  CDS            lacI (fragment): lac repressor; lacI; The lac repressor binds to the lac operator to inhibit transcription in E. coli. This inhibition can be relieved by adding lactose or isopropyl-β-D-thiogalactopyranoside (IPTG).
  10065..10874   +  CDS            KanR: aminoglycoside phosphotransferase; aph(3')-Ia; confers resistance to kanamycin in bacteria or G418 (Geneticin®) in eukaryotes
>Addgene plasmid #103701 | LSB-hsa-miR-6503-3p | depositor full sequence | sequence record 196450 | Full Sequence
AATTGAGGGGATAACGCAGGAAAGAACATGTGAGCAAAAGGCCAGCAAAAGGCCAGGAACCGTAAAAAGG
CCGCGTTGCTGGCGTTTTTCCATAGGCTCCGCCCCCCTGACGAGCATCACAAAAATCGACGCTCAAGTCA
GAGGTGGCGAAACCCGACAGGACTATAAAGATACCAGGCGTTTCCCCCTGGAAGCTCCCTCGTGCGCTCT
CCTGTTCCGACCCTGCCGCTTACCGGATACCTGTCCGCCTTTCTCCCTTCGGGAAGCGTGGCGCTTTCTC
ATAGCTCACGCTGTAGGTATCTCAGTTCGGTGTAGGTCGTTCGCTCCAAGCTGGGCTGTGTGCACGAACC
CCCCGTTCAGCCCGACCGCTGCGCCTTATCCGGTAACTATCGTCTTGAGTCCAACCCGGTAAGACACGAC
TTATCGCCACTGGCAGCAGCCACTGGTAACAGGATTAGCAGAGCGAGGTATGTAGGCGGTGCTACAGAGT
TCTTGAAGTGGTGGCCTAACTACGGCTACACTAGAAGAACAGTATTTGGTATCTGCGCTCTGCTGAAGCC
AGTTACCTTCGGAAAAAGAGTTGGTAGCTCTTGATCCGGCAAACAAACCACCGCTGGTAGCGGTGGTTTT
TTTGTTTGCAAGCAGCAGATTACGCGCAGAAAAAAAGGATCTCAAGAAGATCCTTTGATCTTTTCTACGG
GGTCTGACGCTCAGTGGAACGAAAACTCACGTTAAGGGATTTTGGTCATGAGATTATCAAAAAGGATCTT
CACCTAGATCCTTTTAAATTAAAAATGAAGTTTTAAATCAATCTAAAGTATATATGAGTAAACTTGGTCT
GACAGTTACCAATGCTTAATCAGTGAGGCACCTATCTCAGCGATCTGTCTATTTCGTTCATCCATAGTTG
CCTGACTCCCCGTCGTGTAGATAACTACGATACGGGAGGGCTTACCATCTGGCCCCAGTGCTGCAATGAT
ACCGCGAGAACCACGCTCACCGGCTCCAGATTTATCAGCAATAAACCAGCCAGCCGGAAGGGCCGAGCGC
AGAAGTGGTCCTGCAACTTTATCCGCCTCCATCCAGTCTATTAATTGTTGCCGGGAAGCTAGAGTAAGTA
GTTCGCCAGTTAATAGTTTGCGCAACGTTGTTGCCATTGCTACAGGCATCGTGGTGTCACGCTCGTCGTT
TGGTATGGCTTCATTCAGCTCCGGTTCCCAACGATCAAGGCGAGTTACATGATCCCCCATGTTGTGCAAA
AAAGCGGTTAGCTCCTTCGGTCCTCCGATCGTTGTCAGAAGTAAGTTGGCCGCAGTGTTATCACTCATGG
TTATGGCAGCACTGCATAATTCTCTTACTGTCATGCCATCCGTAAGATGCTTTTCTGTGACTGGTGAGTA
CTCAACCAAGTCATTCTGAGAATAGTGTATGCGGCGACCGAGTTGCTCTTGCCCGGCGTCAATACGGGAT
AATACCGCGCCACATAGCAGAACTTTAAAAGTGCTCATCATTGGAAAACGTTCTTCGGGGCGAAAACTCT
CAAGGATCTTACCGCTGTTGAGATCCAGTTCGATGTAACCCACTCGTGCACCCAACTGATCTTCAGCATC
TTTTACTTTCACCAGCGTTTCTGGGTGAGCAAAAACAGGAAGGCAAAATGCCGCAAAAAAGGGAATAAGG
GCGACACGGAAATGTTGAATACTCATACTCTTCCTTTTTCAATATTATTGAAGCATTTATCAGGGTTATT
GTCTCATGAGCGGATACATATTTGAATGTAGCTCCGAATTTCTCGAGGGCTTGTCGACGACGGCGGTCTC
CGTCGTCAGGATCATGAATTCGACCCGCCTGCCACCATGACCGAGTACAAGCCCACGGTGCGCCTCGCCA
CCCGCGACGACGTCCCCCGGGCCGTACGCACCCTCGCCGCCGCGTTCGCCGACTACCCCGCCACGCGCCA
CACCGTCGACCCGGACCGCCACATCGAGCGGGTCACCGAGCTGCAAGAACTCTTCCTCACGCGCGTCGGG
CTCGACATCGGCAAGGTGTGGGTCGCGGACGACGGCGCCGCGGTGGCGGTCTGGACCACGCCGGAGAGCG
TCGAAGCGGGGGCGGTGTTCGCCGAGATCGGCCCGCGCATGGCCGAGTTGAGCGGTTCCCGGCTGGCCGC
GCAGCAACAGATGGAAGGCCTCCTGGCGCCGCACCGGCCCAAGGAGCCCGCGTGGTTCCTGGCCACCGTC
GGCGTCTCGCCCGACCACCAGGGCAAGGGTCTGGGCAGCGCCGTCGTGCTCCCCGGAGTGGAGGCGGCCG
AGCGCGCCGGGGTGCCCGCCTTCCTGGAGACATCCGCGCCCCGCAACCTCCCCTTCTACGAGCGGCTCGG
CTTCACCGTCACCGCCGACGTCGAGGTGCCCGAAGGACCGCGCACCTGGTGCATGACCCGCAAGCCCGGT
GCCTGATACGCGTGAATTCACTCCTCAGGTGCAGGCTGCCTATCAGAAGGTGGTGGCTGGTGTGGCCAAT
GCCCTGGCTCACAAATACCACTGAGATCTTTTTCCCTCTGCCAAAAATTATGGGGACATCATGAAGCCCC
TTGAGCATCTGACTTCTGGCTAATAAAGGAAATTTATTTTCATTGCAATAGTGTGTTGGAATTTTTTGTG
TCTCTCACTCGGAAGGACATATGGGAGGGCAAATCATTTAAAACATCAGAATGAGTATTTGGTTTAGAGT
TTGGCAACATATGCCCATATGCTGGCTGCCATGAACAAAGGTTGGCTATAAAGAGGTCATCAGTATATGA
AACAGCCCCCTGCTGTCCATTCCTTATTCCATAGAAAAGCCTTGACTTGAGGTTAGATTTTTTTTATATT
TTGTTTTGTGTTATTTTTTTCTTTAACATCCCTAAAATTTTCCTTACATGTTTTACTAGCCAGATTTTTC
CTCCTCTCCTGACTACTCCCAGTCATAGCTGTCCCTCTTCTCTTATGGAGATCCCTCGACCTGCAGCCCA
AGCTTGAATTCTCTAGAATTACCCTGTTATCCCTATGCTTGGTTTACCGAGCTCTTATTGGTTTTCAAAC
TTCATTGACTGTGCCCAACGCGCCTGGGAGCTCACGGGGACAGCCCCCCCCCAAAGCCCCCAGGGATGTA
ATTACGTCCCTCCCCCGCTAGGGGGCAGCAGCGAGCCGCCCGGGGCTCCGCTCCGGTCCGGCGCTCCCCC
CGCATCCCCGAGCCGGCAGCGTGCGGGGACAGCCCGGGCACGGGGAAGGTGGCACGGGATCGCTTTCCTC
TGAACGCTTCTCGCTGCTCTTTGAGCCTGCAGACACCTGGGGGGATACGGGGAAAAAGCTAGGCTGAAAG
ACCGGTTCTTAGAATGACACGCGCCTGGGAGCTCACGGGGACAGCCCCCCCCCAAAGCCCCCAGGGATGT
AATTACGTCCCTCCCCCGCTAGGGGGCAGCAGCGAGCCGCCCGGGGCTCCGCTCCGGTCCGGCGCTCCCC
CCGCATCCCCGAGCCGGCAGCGTGCGGGGACAGCCCGGGCACGGGGAAGGTGGCACGGGATCGCTTTCCT
CTGAACGCTTCTCGCTGCTCTTTGAGCCTGCAGACACCTGGGGGGATACGGGGAAAAAGCTAACTTCTGA
GACGACAACTTTGTATAGAAAAGTTGGCTCCGAATTCGCCCTTGACAGCAGAGATCCAGTTTGGTTAATT
AATTGGCTCCGGTGCCCGTCAGTGGGCAGAGCGCACATCGCCCACAGTCCCCGAGAAGTTGTGGGGAGGG
GTCGGCAATTGAACCGGTGCCTAGAGAAGGTGGCGCGGGGTAAACTGGGAAAGTGATGTCGTGTACTGGC
TCCGCCTTTTTCCCGAGGGTGGGGGAGAACCGTATATAAGTGCAGTAGTCGCCGTGAACGTTCTTTTTCG
CAACGGGTTTGCCGCCAGAACACAGGTAAGTGCCGTGTGTGGTTCCCGCGGGCCTGGCCTCTTTACGGGT
TATGGCCCTTGCGTGCCTTGAATTACTTCCACCTGGCTGCAGTACGTGATTCTTGATCCCGAGCTTCGGG
TTGGAAGTGGGTGGGAGAGTTCGAGGCCTTGCGCTTAAGGAGCCCCTTCGCCTCGTGCTTGAGTTGAGGC
CTGGCCTGGGCGCTGGGGCCGCCGCGTGCGAATCTGGTGGCACCTTCGCGCCTGTCTCGCTGCTTTCGAT
AAGTCTCTAGCCATTTAAAATTTTTGATGACCTGCTGCGACGCTTTTTTTCTGGCAAGATAGTCTTGTAA
ATGCGGGCCAAGATCTGCACACTGGTATTTCGGTTTTTGGGGCCGCGGGCGGCGACGGGGCCCGTGCGTC
CCAGCGCACATGTTCGGCGAGGCGGGGCCTGCGAGCGCGGCCACCGAGAATCGGACGGGGGTAGTCTCAA
GCTGGCCGGCCTGCTCTGGTGCCTGGCCTCGCGCCGCCGTGTATCGCCCCGCCCTGGGCGGCAAGGCTGG
CCCGGTCGGCACCAGTTGCGTGAGCGGAAAGATGGCCGCTTCCCGGCCCTGCTGCAGGGAGCTCAAAATG
GAGGACGCGGCGCTCGGGAGAGCGGGCGGGTGAGTCACCCACACAAAGGAAAAGGGCCTTTCCGTCCTCA
GCCGTCGCTTCATGTGACTCCACGGAGTACCGGGCGCCGTCCAGGCACCTCGATTAGTTCTCGAGCTTTT
GGAGTACGTCGTCTTTAGGTTGGGGGGAGGGGTTTTATGCGATGGAGTTTCCCCACACTGAGTGGGTGGA
GACTGAAGTTAGGCCAGCTTGGCACTTGATGTAATTCTCCTTGGAATTTGCCCTTTTTGAGTTTGGATCT
TGGTTCATTCTCAAGCCTCAGACAGTGGTTCAAAGTTTTTTTCTTCCATTTCAGGTGTCGTGAGAAGGGC
GAATTCGACCCAAGTTTGTACAAAAAAGCAGGCTGGATCCAGGTGCCACCATGGTGAGCGAGCTGATTAA
GGAGAACATGCACATGAAGCTGTACATGGAGGGCACCGTGAACAACCACCACTTCAAGTGCACATCCGAG
GGCGAAGGCAAGCCCTACGAGGGCACCCAGACCATGAGAATCAAGGCGGTCGAGGGCGGCCCTCTCCCCT
TCGCCTTCGACATCCTGGCTACCAGCTTCATGTACGGCAGCAAAACCTTCATCAACCACACCCAGGGCAT
CCCCGACTTCTTTAAGCAGTCCTTCCCCGAGGGCTTCACATGGGAGAGAGTCACCACATACGAAGATGGG
GGCGTGCTGACCGCTACCCAGGACACCAGCCTCCAGGACGGCTGCCTCATCTACAACGTCAAGATCAGAG
GGGTGAACTTCCCATCCAACGGCCCTGTGATGCAGAAGAAAACACTCGGCTGGGAGGCCTCCACCGAGAC
ACTGTACCCCGCTGACGGCGGCCTGGAAGGCAGAGCCGACATGGCCCTGAAGCTCGTGGGCGGGGGCCAC
CTGATCTGCAACCTTAAGACCACATACAGATCCAAGAAACCCGCTAAGAACCTCAAGATGCCCGGCGTCT
ACTATGTGGACAGGAGACTGGAAAGAATCAAGGAGGCCGACAAAGAGACATACGTCGAGCAGCACGAGGT
GGCTGTGGCCAGATACTGCGACCTCCCTAGCAAACTGGGGCACAAACTTAATTGAGAATTCTACCACCCA
GCTTTCTTGTACAAAGTGGTACGTCTCAAGACCAGAGGTCTCTGCTTAGGATTAAGGAGGTCTGCATCCT
AGTCCCGGAGGTCTGCATCCTAGTCCCGGAGGTCTGCATCCTAGTCCCGGAGGTCTGCATCCTAGTCCCC
AACCAGAAGAGACCTGTGCTTCACTCCTCAGGTGCAGGCTGCCTATCAGAAGGTGGTGGCTGGTGTGGCC
AATGCCCTGGCTCACAAATACCACTGAGATCTTTTTCCCTCTGCCAAAAATTATGGGGACATCATGAAGC
CCCTTGAGCATCTGACTTCTGGCTAATAAAGGAAATTTATTTTCATTGCAATAGTGTGTTGGAATTTTTT
GTGTCTCTCACTCGGAAGGACATATGGGAGGGCAAATCATTTAAAACATCAGAATGAGTATTTGGTTTAG
AGTTTGGCAACATATGCCCATATGCTGGCTGCCATGAACAAAGGTTGGCTATAAAGAGGTCATCAGTATA
TGAAACAGCCCCCTGCTGTCCATTCCTTATTCCATAGAAAAGCCTTGACTTGAGGTTAGATTTTTTTTAT
ATTTTGTTTTGTGTTATTTTTTTCTTTAACATCCCTAAAATTTTCCTTACATGTTTTACTAGCCAGATTT
TTCCTCCTCTCCTGACTACTCCCAGTCATAGCTGTCCCTCTTCTCTTATGGAGATCCCGAGCGGTGCGTT
TTTATGCTTGTAGTATTGTATAATGTTTTTAAGATCCAAGCTTCTGACCTCTTCTCTTCCTCCCACAGGG
CCTCGAGACAATTGCATCGATGGTACCAGTGAAAGTCTGCAATGAATTCGAGTTGGCGCGCCTGTCATTC
TAAATCTCTCTTTCAGCCTAAAGCTTTTTCCCCGTATCCCCCCAGGTGTCTGCAGGCTCAAAGAGCAGCG
AGAAGCGTTCAGAGGAAAGCGATCCCGTGCCACCTTCCCCGTGCCCGGGCTGTCCCCGCACGCTGCCGGC
TCGGGGATGCGGGGGGAGCGCCGGACCGGAGCGGAGCCCCGGGCGGCTCGCTGCTGCCCCCTAGCGGGGG
AGGGACGTAATTACATCCCTGGGGGCTTTGGGAGGGGGCTGTCCCCGTGAGCTCCCAGGCGCGCCTGTCA
TTCTAAATCTCTCTTTCAGCCTAAAGCTTTTTCCCCGTATCCCCCCAGGTGTCTGCAGGCTCAAAGAGCA
GCGAGAAGCGTTCAGAGGAAAGCGATCCCGTGCCACCTTCCCCGTGCCCGGGCTGTCCCCGCACGCTGCC
GGCTCGGGGATGCGGGGGGAGCGCCGGACCGGAGCGGAGCCCCGGGCGGCTCGCTGCTGCCCCCTAGCGG
GGGAGGGACGTAATTACATCCCTGGGGGCTTTGGGGGGGGGCTGTCCCCGTGAGCTCCCAGGCGCGCCAA
CTCGGTACCGTATCGATGTCGACGTTAACGCTAGTGATATCAACTTTGTATAGAAAAGTTGGCTCCGAAT
TCGCCCTTGACAGCAGAGATCCAGTTTGGTTAATTAATTGGCTCCGGTGCCCGTCAGTGGGCAGAGCGCA
CATCGCCCACAGTCCCCGAGAAGTTGTGGGGAGGGGTCGGCAATTGAACCGGTGCCTAGAGAAGGTGGCG
CGGGGTAAACTGGGAAAGTGATGTCGTGTACTGGCTCCGCCTTTTTCCCGAGGGTGGGGGAGAACCGTAT
ATAAGTGCAGTAGTCGCCGTGAACGTTCTTTTTCGCAACGGGTTTGCCGCCAGAACACAGGTAAGTGCCG
TGTGTGGTTCCCGCGGGCCTGGCCTCTTTACGGGTTATGGCCCTTGCGTGCCTTGAATTACTTCCACCTG
GCTGCAGTACGTGATTCTTGATCCCGAGCTTCGGGTTGGAAGTGGGTGGGAGAGTTCGAGGCCTTGCGCT
TAAGGAGCCCCTTCGCCTCGTGCTTGAGTTGAGGCCTGGCCTGGGCGCTGGGGCCGCCGCGTGCGAATCT
GGTGGCACCTTCGCGCCTGTCTCGCTGCTTTCGATAAGTCTCTAGCCATTTAAAATTTTTGATGACCTGC
TGCGACGCTTTTTTTCTGGCAAGATAGTCTTGTAAATGCGGGCCAAGATCTGCACACTGGTATTTCGGTT
TTTGGGGCCGCGGGCGGCGACGGGGCCCGTGCGTCCCAGCGCACATGTTCGGCGAGGCGGGGCCTGCGAG
CGCGGCCACCGAGAATCGGACGGGGGTAGTCTCAAGCTGGCCGGCCTGCTCTGGTGCCTGGCCTCGCGCC
GCCGTGTATCGCCCCGCCCTGGGCGGCAAGGCTGGCCCGGTCGGCACCAGTTGCGTGAGCGGAAAGATGG
CCGCTTCCCGGCCCTGCTGCAGGGAGCTCAAAATGGAGGACGCGGCGCTCGGGAGAGCGGGCGGGTGAGT
CACCCACACAAAGGAAAAGGGCCTTTCCGTCCTCAGCCGTCGCTTCATGTGACTCCACGGAGTACCGGGC
GCCGTCCAGGCACCTCGATTAGTTCTCGAGCTTTTGGAGTACGTCGTCTTTAGGTTGGGGGGAGGGGTTT
TATGCGATGGAGTTTCCCCACACTGAGTGGGTGGAGACTGAAGTTAGGCCAGCTTGGCACTTGATGTAAT
TCTCCTTGGAATTTGCCCTTTTTGAGTTTGGATCTTGGTTCATTCTCAAGCCTCAGACAGTGGTTCAAAG
TTTTTTTCTTCCATTTCAGGTGTCGTGAGAAGGGCGAATTCGACCCAAGTTTGTACAAAAAAGCAGGCTC
GCCACCATGGTGAGCAAGGGCGAGGAGCTGTTCACCGGGGTGGTGCCCATCCTGGTCGAGCTGGACGGCG
ACGTAAACGGCCACAAGTTCAGCGTGAGGGGCGAGGGCGAGGGCGATGCCACCAACGGCAAGCTGACCCT
GAAGTTCATCTGCACCACCGGCAAGCTGCCCGTGCCCTGGCCCACCCTCGTGACCACCCTGAGCCACGGC
GTGCAGTGCTTCGCCCGCTACCCCGACCACATGAAGCAGCACGACTTCTTCAAGTCCGCCATGCCCGAAG
GCTACGTCCAGGAGCGCACCATCTTCTTCAAGGACGACGGCACCTACAAGACCCGCGCCGAGGTGAAGTT
CGAGGGCGACACCCTAGTGAACCGCATCGAGCTGAAGGGCGTCGACTTCAAGGAGGACGGCAACATCCTG
GGGCACAAGCTGGAGTACAACTTCAACAGCCACAACATCTATATCATGGCCGTCAAGCAGAAGAACGGCA
TCAAGGTGAACTTCAAGATCCGCCACAACGTGGAGGACGGCAGCGTGCAGCTCGCCGACCACTACCAGCA
GAACACCCCCATCGGCGACGGCCCCGTGCTGCTGCCCGACAGCCACTACCTGAGCACCCAGTCCGTGCTG
AGCAAAGACCCCAACGAGAAGCGCGATCACATGGTCCTGCTGGAGTTCCGCACCGCCGCCGGGATCACTC
TCGGCATGGACGAGCTGTACAAGTAATACCACCCAGCTTTCTTGTACAAAGTGGTACGCGTGAATTCACT
CCTCAGGTGCAGGCTGCCTATCAGAAGGTGGTGGCTGGTGTGGCCAATGCCCTGGCTCACAAATACCACT
GAGATCTTTTTCCCTCTGCCAAAAATTATGGGGACATCATGAAGCCCCTTGAGCATCTGACTTCTGGCTA
ATAAAGGAAATTTATTTTCATTGCAATAGTGTGTTGGAATTTTTTGTGTCTCTCACTCGGAAGGACATAT
GGGAGGGCAAATCATTTAAAACATCAGAATGAGTATTTGGTTTAGAGTTTGGCAACATATGCCCATATGC
TGGCTGCCATGAACAAAGGTTGGCTATAAAGAGGTCATCAGTATATGAAACAGCCCCCTGCTGTCCATTC
CTTATTCCATAGAAAAGCCTTGACTTGAGGTTAGATTTTTTTTATATTTTGTTTTGTGTTATTTTTTTCT
TTAACATCCCTAAAATTTTCCTTACATGTTTTACTAGCCAGATTTTTCCTCCTCTCCTGACTACTCCCAG
TCATAGCTGTCCCTCTTCTCTTATGGAGATCCCTCGACCTGCAGCCCAAGCTTGGCGTAATCATGGTCAT
AGCTGTTTCCTGTGTGAAATTGTTATCCGCTCACAATTCCACACAACATACGAGCCGGAAGCATAAAGTG
TAAAGCCTGGGGTGCCTAATGAGTGAGCTAACTCACATTAATTGCGTTGCGCTCACTGCCCGCTTTCCAG
TCGGGAAACCTGTCGTGCCAGCGGATCGACAGTACTAAGCTTGGTCTAATACCCAATCTCTCGTCTTATC
CAGATGTTTTATACGCCTCTGGCCCGTGTCTCAAAATCTCTGATGTTACATTGCACAAGATAAAATAATA
TCATCATGAACAATAAAACTGTCTGCTTACATAAACAGTAATACAAGGGGTGTTATGAGCCATATTCAAC
GGGAAACGTCGAGGCCGCGATTAAATTCCAACATGGATGCTGATTTATATGGGTATAAATGGGCTCGCGA
TAATGTCGGGCAATCAGGTGCGACAATCTATCGCTTGTATGGGAAGCCCGATGCGCCAGAGTTGTTTCTG
AAACATGGCAAAGGTAGCGTTGCCAATGATGTTACAGATGAGATGGTCAGACTAAACTGGCTGACGGAAT
TTATGCCTCTTCCGACCATCAAGCATTTTATCCGTACTCCTGATGATGCATGGTTACTCACCACTGCGAT
CCCCGGAAAAACAGCATTCCAGGTATTAGAAGAATATCCTGATTCAGGTGAAAATATTGTTGATGCGCTG
GCAGTGTTCCTGCGCCGGTTGCATTCGATTCCTGTTTGTAATTGTCCTTTTAACAGCGATCGCGTATTTC
GTCTCGCTCAGGCGCAATCACGAATGAATAACGGTTTGGTTGATGCGAGTGATTTTGATGACGAGCGTAA
TGGCTGGCCTGTTGAACAAGTCTGGAAAGAAATGCATAAACTTTTGCCATTCTCACCGGATTCAGTCGTC
ACTCATGGTGATTTCTCACTTGATAACCTTATTTTTGACGAGGGGAAATTAATAGGTTGTATTGATGTTG
GACGAGTCGGAATCGCAGACCGATACCAGGATCTTGCCATCCTATGGAACTGCCTCGGTGAGTTTTCTCC
TTCATTACAGAAACGGCTTTTTCAAAAATATGGTATTGATAATCCTGATATGAATAAATTGCAGTTTCAT
TTGATGCTCGATGAGTTTTTCTAATCAGAATTGGTTAATTGGTTGTAACACTGGCAGAGCATTACGCTGA
CTTGACGGGACGGCGCAAGCTCATGACCAAAATCCCTTAACGTGAGTTACGCGTCGTTCCACTGAGCGTC
AGAGGTATCACTAGTATTACAGAGGTAAGTTATAACAGTCGCCTAACCC
