>Addgene plasmid #103701 | LSB-hsa-miR-6503-3p | depositor partial sequence | sequence record 196451 | hsa-miR-6503-3p target
GGAGGTCTGCATCCTAGTCCC
